LOCUS       Exported 4331 bp ds-DNA circular SYN 12-MAY-2021
DEFINITION  synthetic circular DNA
ACCESSION   .
VERSION     .
KEYWORDS    pCMV-myc-Atg12
SOURCE      synthetic DNA construct
  ORGANISM  synthetic DNA construct
REFERENCE   1 (bases 1 to 4331)
  AUTHORS   Lee IH, Finkel T
  TITLE     Regulation of autophagy by the p300 acetyltransferase.
  JOURNAL   J Biol Chem. 2009 Mar 6. 284(10):6322-8.
  PUBMED    19124466
REFERENCE   2 (bases 1 to 4331)
  AUTHORS   .
  TITLE     Direct Submission
  JOURNAL   Exported May 12, 2021 from SnapGene Server 1.1.58
            http://www.snapgene.com
FEATURES             Location/Qualifiers
     source          1..4331
                     /organism="synthetic DNA construct"
                     /mol_type="other DNA"
     enhancer        27..330
                     /label=CMV enhancer
                     /note="human cytomegalovirus immediate early enhancer"
     promoter        331..534
                     /label=CMV promoter
                     /note="human cytomegalovirus (CMV) immediate early
                     promoter"
     primer_bind     485..505
                     /label=CMV-F
                     /note="Human CMV immediate early promoter, forward primer"
     primer_bind     531..555
                     /label=LNCX
                     /note="Human CMV promoter, forward primer"
     intron          672..768
                     /label=SV40 intron
                     /note="modified SV40 intron with splice donor and acceptor
                     sites"
     polyA_signal    1470..1604
                     /label=SV40 poly(A) signal
                     /note="SV40 polyadenylation signal"
     primer_bind     complement(1494..1513)
                     /label=EBV-rev
                     /note="SV40 polyA terminator, reverse primer"
     primer_bind     1548..1567
                     /label=SV40pA-R
                     /note="SV40 polyA, reverse primer"
     primer_bind     complement(1715..1731)
                     /label=M13 rev
                     /note="common sequencing primer, one of multiple similar
                     variants"
     primer_bind     complement(1715..1731)
                     /label=M13 Reverse
                     /note="In lacZ gene. Also called M13-rev"
     primer_bind     complement(1728..1750)
                     /label=M13/pUC Reverse
                     /note="In lacZ gene"
     protein_bind    1739..1755
                     /label=lac operator
                     /bound_moiety="lac repressor encoded by lacI"
                     /note="The lac repressor binds to the lac operator to
                     inhibit transcription in E. coli. This inhibition can be
                     relieved by adding lactose or
                     isopropyl-beta-D-thiogalactopyranoside (IPTG)."
     promoter        complement(1763..1793)
                     /label=lac promoter
                     /note="promoter for the E. coli lac operon"
     protein_bind    1808..1829
                     /label=CAP binding site
                     /bound_moiety="E. coli catabolite activator protein"
                     /note="CAP binding activates transcription in the presence
                     of cAMP."
     primer_bind     complement(1946..1963)
                     /label=L4440
                     /note="L4440 vector, forward primer"
     rep_origin      complement(2117..2705)
                     /direction=LEFT
                     /label=ori
                     /note="high-copy-number ColE1/pMB1/pBR322/pUC origin of
                     replication"
     primer_bind     complement(2197..2216)
                     /label=pBR322ori-F
                     /note="pBR322 origin, forward primer"
     CDS             complement(2876..3736)
                     /codon_start=1
                     /gene="bla"
                     /product="beta-lactamase"
                     /label=AmpR
                     /note="confers resistance to ampicillin, carbenicillin, and
                     related antibiotics"
                     /translation="MSIQHFRVALIPFFAAFCLPVFAHPETLVKVKDAEDQLGARVGYI
                     ELDLNSGKILESFRPEERFPMMSTFKVLLCGAVLSRIDAGQEQLGRRIHYSQNDLVEYS
                     PVTEKHLTDGMTVRELCSAAITMSDNTAANLLLTTIGGPKELTAFLHNMGDHVTRLDRW
                     EPELNEAIPNDERDTTMPVAMATTLRKLLTGELLTLASRQQLIDWMEADKVAGPLLRSA
                     LPAGWFIADKSGAGERGSRGIIAALGPDGKPSRIVVIYTTGSQATMDERNRQIAEIGAS
                     LIKHW"
     primer_bind     3499..3518
                     /label=Amp-R
                     /note="Ampicillin resistance gene, reverse primer"
     promoter        complement(3737..3841)
                     /gene="bla"
                     /label=AmpR promoter
     primer_bind     3909..3927
                     /label=pBRforEco
                     /note="pBR322 vectors, upsteam of EcoRI site, forward
                     primer"
     primer_bind     complement(3965..3987)
                     /label=pGEX 3'
                     /note="pGEX vectors, reverse primer"
     primer_bind     4087..4106
                     /label=pRS-marker
                     /note="pRS vectors, use to sequence yeast selectable
                     marker"
     primer_bind     4300..4322
                     /label=M13/pUC Forward
                     /note="In lacZ gene"
     primer_bind     4314..4331
                     /label=M13 Forward
                     /note="In lacZ gene. Also called M13-F20 or M13 (-21)
                     Forward"
     primer_bind     4315..4331
                     /label=M13 fwd
                     /note="common sequencing primer, one of multiple similar
                     variants"
ORIGIN
        1 gagttcgagc ttgcatgcct gcaggtcgtt acataactta cggtaaatgg cccgcctggc
       61 tgaccgccca acgacccccg cccattgacg tcaataatga cgtatgttcc catagtaacg
      121 ccaataggga ctttccattg acgtcaatgg gtggagtatt tacggtaaac tgcccacttg
      181 gcagtacatc aagtgtatca tatgccaagt acgcccccta ttgacgtcaa tgacggtaaa
      241 tggcccgcct ggcattatgc ccagtacatg accttatggg actttcctac ttggcagtac
      301 atctacgtat tagtcatcgc tattaccatg gtgatgcggt tttggcagta catcaatggg
      361 cgtggatagc ggtttgactc acggggattt ccaagtctcc accccattga cgtcaatggg
      421 agtttgtttt ggcaccaaaa tcaacgggac tttccaaaat gtcgtaacaa ctccgcccca
      481 ttgacgcaaa tgggcggtag gcgtgtacgg tgggaggtct atataagcag agctcgttta
      541 gtgaaccgtc agatcgcctg gagacgccat ccacgctgtt ttgacctcca tagaagacac
      601 cgggaccgat ccagcctccg gactctagag gatccggtac tagaggaact gaaaaaccag
      661 aaagttaact ggtaagttta gtctttttgt cttttatttc aggtcccgga tccggtggtg
      721 gtgcaaatca aagaactgct cctcagtgga tgttgccttt acttctaggc ctgtacggaa
      781 gtgttacttc tgctctaaaa gctgcggaat tgtacccgcg ggcccaccat ggcatcaatg
      841 cagaagctga tctcagagga ggacctgctt atggccatgg aggcccgaat tcgaatgact
      901 agccgggaac accaagtttc actgtgtaat tgcgtccccc tactccggcg cctcctttgc
      961 gacgctccct ggagaaaagc acgcccactg cacgcgctca gtcgctactt ccgctctcga
     1021 gtgtctccaa gcaagatggc ggaggagccg cagtctgtgt tgcagcttcc tacttcaatt
     1081 gctgctggag gggaaggact tacggatgtc tccccagaaa caaccacccc ggagcccccg
     1141 tcttccgctg cagtttcccc gggaacagag gaacctgctg gcgacaccaa gaaaaaaatt
     1201 gacattttgc taaaggctgt gggagacact cctattatga aaacaaagaa gtgggcagta
     1261 gagcgaacac gaaccatcca aggactcatt gacttcatca aaaagtttct taaacttgtg
     1321 gcctcagaac agttgtttat ttatgtgaat cagtcctttg ctccttcccc agaccaagaa
     1381 gttggaactc tctatgagtg ttttggcagt gatggtaaac tggttttaca ttactgcaag
     1441 tctcaggcgt ggggatgagc ggccgcgggg atccagacat gataagatac attgatgagt
     1501 ttggacaaac cacaactaga atgcagtgaa aaaaatgctt tatttgtgaa atttgtgatg
     1561 ctattgcttt atttgtaacc attataagct gcaataaaca agttaacaac aacaattgca
     1621 ttcattttat gtttcaggtt cagggggagg tgtgggaggt tttttcggat cctctagagt
     1681 cgatctgcag gcatgctagc ttggcgtaat catggtcata gctgtttcct gtgtgaaatt
     1741 gttatccgct cacaattcca cacaacatac gagccggaag cataaagtgt aaagcctggg
     1801 gtgcctaatg agtgagctaa ctcacattaa ttgcgttgcg ctcactgccc gctttccagt
     1861 cgggaaacct gtcgtgccag ctgcattaat gaatcggcca acgcgcgggg agaggcggtt
     1921 tgcgtattgg gcgctcttcc gcttcctcgc tcactgactc gctgcgctcg gtcgttcggc
     1981 tgcggcgagc ggtatcagct cactcaaagg cggtaatacg gttatccaca gaatcagggg
     2041 ataacgcagg aaagaacatg tgagcaaaag gccagcaaaa ggccaggaac cgtaaaaagg
     2101 ccgcgttgct ggcgtttttc cataggctcc gcccccctga cgagcatcac aaaaatcgac
     2161 gctcaagtca gaggtggcga aacccgacag gactataaag ataccaggcg tttccccctg
     2221 gaagctccct cgtgcgctct cctgttccga ccctgccgct taccggatac ctgtccgcct
     2281 ttctcccttc gggaagcgtg gcgctttctc atagctcacg ctgtaggtat ctcagttcgg
     2341 tgtaggtcgt tcgctccaag ctgggctgtg tgcacgaacc ccccgttcag cccgaccgct
     2401 gcgccttatc cggtaactat cgtcttgagt ccaacccggt aagacacgac ttatcgccac
     2461 tggcagcagc cactggtaac aggattagca gagcgaggta tgtaggcggt gctacagagt
     2521 tcttgaagtg gtggcctaac tacggctaca ctagaagaac agtatttggt atctgcgctc
     2581 tgctgaagcc agttaccttc ggaaaaagag ttggtagctc ttgatccggc aaacaaacca
     2641 ccgctggtag cggtggtttt tttgtttgca agcagcagat tacgcgcaga aaaaaaggat
     2701 ctcaagaaga tcctttgatc ttttctacgg ggtctgacgc tcagtggaac gaaaactcac
     2761 gttaagggat tttggtcatg agattatcaa aaaggatctt cacctagatc cttttaaatt
     2821 aaaaatgaag ttttaaatca atctaaagta tatatgagta aacttggtct gacagttacc
     2881 aatgcttaat cagtgaggca cctatctcag cgatctgtct atttcgttca tccatagttg
     2941 cctgactccc cgtcgtgtag ataactacga tacgggaggg cttaccatct ggccccagtg
     3001 ctgcaatgat accgcgagac ccacgctcac cggctccaga tttatcagca ataaaccagc
     3061 cagccggaag ggccgagcgc agaagtggtc ctgcaacttt atccgcctcc atccagtcta
     3121 ttaattgttg ccgggaagct agagtaagta gttcgccagt taatagtttg cgcaacgttg
     3181 ttgccattgc tacaggcatc gtggtgtcac gctcgtcgtt tggtatggct tcattcagct
     3241 ccggttccca acgatcaagg cgagttacat gatcccccat gttgtgcaaa aaagcggtta
     3301 gctccttcgg tcctccgatc gttgtcagaa gtaagttggc cgcagtgtta tcactcatgg
     3361 ttatggcagc actgcataat tctcttactg tcatgccatc cgtaagatgc ttttctgtga
     3421 ctggtgagta ctcaaccaag tcattctgag aatagtgtat gcggcgaccg agttgctctt
     3481 gcccggcgtc aatacgggat aataccgcgc cacatagcag aactttaaaa gtgctcatca
     3541 ttggaaaacg ttcttcgggg cgaaaactct caaggatctt accgctgttg agatccagtt
     3601 cgatgtaacc cactcgtgca cccaactgat cttcagcatc ttttactttc accagcgttt
     3661 ctgggtgagc aaaaacagga aggcaaaatg ccgcaaaaaa gggaataagg gcgacacgga
     3721 aatgttgaat actcatactc ttcctttttc aatattattg aagcatttat cagggttatt
     3781 gtctcatgag cggatacata tttgaatgta tttagaaaaa taaacaaata ggggttccgc
     3841 gcacatttcc ccgaaaagtg ccacctgacg tctaagaaac cattattatc atgacattaa
     3901 cctataaaaa taggcgtatc acgaggccct ttcgtctcgc gcgtttcggt gatgacggtg
     3961 aaaacctctg acacatgcag ctcccggaga cggtcacagc ttgtctgtaa gcggatgccg
     4021 ggagcagaca agcccgtcag ggcgcgtcag cgggtgttgg cgggtgtcgg ggctggctta
     4081 actatgcggc atcagagcag attgtactga gagtgcacca tatgcggtgt gaaataccgc
     4141 acagatgcgt aaggagaaaa taccgcatca ggcgccattc gccattcagg ctgcgcaact
     4201 gttgggaagg gcgatcggtg cgggcctctt cgctattacg ccagctggcg aaagggggat
     4261 gtgctgcaag gcgattaagt tgggtaacgc cagggttttc ccagtcacga cgttgtaaaa
     4321 cgacggccag t
//
