[The description below was written by a language model from this plasmid's Addgene catalogue record and the feature table of its GenBank file.]
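Description:
pCMV-myc-Atg12 is a mammalian expression plasmid built on the pCMV-Myc backbone (about 3.8 kb without insert; the full sequence record is 4,331 bp) that drives expression of human ATG12 carrying an N-terminal Myc epitope tag. It is propagated in E. coli as a high-copy plasmid through a ColE1/pUC-type origin of replication and selected with ampicillin via the beta-lactamase (AmpR) gene and its own promoter. Remnants of the lacZ region (lac promoter, lac operator, CAP binding site and M13 primer sites) are also present as backbone carry-over. No mammalian selection marker is annotated, so the plasmid appears suited to transient transfection rather than stable line selection.

The expression cassette consists of the human cytomegalovirus immediate-early enhancer and promoter, followed by a modified SV40 intron with splice donor and acceptor sites, which generally improves mRNA processing and expression, and it ends in an SV40 polyadenylation signal. The ATG12 coding sequence was cloned between EcoRI and NotI sites, both retained, placing it in frame downstream of the vector's Myc tag. The feature table does not annotate the Myc tag or the ATG12 open reading frame, but the unannotated interval between the intron and the poly(A) signal is where the catalogue fields place them.

ATG12 is a ubiquitin-like protein of the autophagy conjugation machinery. The Myc tag allows detection or immunoprecipitation of the overexpressed protein with anti-Myc antibodies. The associated publication concerns regulation of autophagy by the p300 acetyltransferase, consistent with use of the construct to study ATG12 interactions and modification in mammalian cells.
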