Addgene plasmid #24923: pCMV-myc-Atg12
Depositing lab: Toren Finkel. Publication: Regulation of autophagy by the p300 acetyltransferase. Lee IH, Finkel T. J Biol Chem. 2009 Mar 6. 284(10):6322-8. 10.1074/jbc.M807135200 PubMed 19124466.
Backbone
  Vector backbone: pCMV-Myc
  Backbone size w/o insert (bp): 3800
  Vector type: Mammalian Expression
Growth in bacteria
  Bacterial resistance: Ampicillin, 100 μg/mL
  Growth temperature: 37°C
  Growth strain: DH5alpha
  Copy number: High Copy
Gene/Insert
  Gene/Insert name: Atg12
  Species: H. sapiens (human)
  GenBank ID: BC002699
  Entrez Gene: ATG12 (a.k.a. APG12, APG12L, FBR93, HAPG12)
  Tag / fusion protein: Myc (N terminal on insert)
  Cloning method: Restriction Enzyme; 5′ cloning site EcoRI (not destroyed); 3′ cloning site NotI (not destroyed)
  Sequencing primers: 5′ CMV-F; 3′ EBV-Rev
Terms and licenses: Academic/Nonprofit Terms; Industry Terms: Not Available to Industry
How to cite: pCMV-myc-Atg12 was a gift from Toren Finkel (Addgene plasmid # 24923 ; http://n2t.net/addgene:24923 ; RRID:Addgene_24923)
