>Addgene plasmid #24923 | pCMV-myc-Atg12 | addgene partial sequence | sequence record 30872 | 24923 with CMV-F
TTAGTGAACCGTCAGATCGCCTGGAGACGCCATCCACGCTGTTTTGACCTCCATAGAAGACACCGGGACC
GATCCAGCCTCCGGACTCTAGAGGATCCGGTACTAGAGGAACTGAAAAACCAGAAAGTTAACTGGTAAGT
TTAGTCTTTTTGTCTTTTATTTCAGGTCCCGGATCCGGTGGTGGTGCAAATCAAAGAACTGCTCCTCAGT
GGATGTTGCCTTTACTTCTAGGCCTGTACGGAAGTGTTACTTCTGCTCTAAAAGCTGCGGAATTGTACCC
GCGGGCCCACCATGGCATCAATGCAGAAGCTGATCTCAGAGGAGGACCTGCTTATGGCCATGGAGGCCCG
AATTCGAATGACTAGCCGGGAACACCAAGTTTCACTGTGTAATTGCGTCCCCCTACTCCGGCGCCTCCTT
TGCGACGCTCCCTGGAGAAAAGCACGCCCACTGCACGCGCTCAGTCGCTACTTCCGCTCTCGAGTGTCTC
CAAGCAAGATGGCGGAGGAGCCGCAGTCTGTGTTGCAGCTTCCTACTTCAATTGCTGCTGGAGGGGAAGG
ACTTACGGATGTCTCCCCAGAAACAACCACCCCGGAGCCCCCGTCTTCCGCTGCAGTTTCCCCGGGAACA
GAGGAACCTGCTGGCGACACCAAGAAAAAAATTGACATTTTGCTAAAGGCTGTGGGAGACACTCCTATTA
TGAAAACAAAGAAGTGGGCAGTAGAGCGAACACGAACCATCCAAGGACTCATTGACTTCATCAAAAAGTT
TCTTAAACTTGTGGCCTCAGAACAGTTGTTTATTTATGTGAATCAGTCCTTTGCTCCTTCCCCAGACCAA
GAAGTTGGAACTCTCTATGAGTGTTTTGGCAGTGATGGTAAACTGGTTTTACATTACTGCAAGTCTCAGG
CGTGGGGATGA
